Addgene plasmid #220792: pCIG-LRRC37B-HA
Purpose: To express the human receptor LRRC37B HA-tagged in mammalian cells together with EGFP
Depositing lab: Pierre Vanderhaeghen. Depositing organization: Vlaams Instituut voor Biotechnologie (VIB, vzw). Publication: LRRC37B is a human modifier of voltage-gated sodium channels and axon excitability in cortical neurons. Libe-Philippot B, Lejeune A, Wierda K, Louros N, Erkol E, Vlaeminck I, Beckers S, Gaspariunaite V, Bilheu A, Konstantoulea K, Nyitrai H, De Vleeschouwer M, Vennekens KM, Vidal N, Bird TW, Soto DC, Jaspers T, Dewilde M, Dennis MY, Rousseau F, Comoletti D, Schymkowitz J, Theys T, de Wit J, Vanderhaeghen P. Cell. 2023 Dec 21;186(26):5766-5783.e25. doi: 10.1016/j.cell.2023.11.028. PubMed 38134874.
Backbone
  Vector backbone: pCIG
Growth in bacteria
  Bacterial resistance: Ampicillin, 100 μg/mL
  Growth temperature: 37°C
  Growth strain: NEB Stable
  Copy number: Unknown
Gene/Insert
  Gene/Insert name: LRRC37B
  Species: H. sapiens (human)
  Entrez Gene: LRRC37B (a.k.a. LRRC37)
  Tag / fusion protein: HA (C terminal on insert)
Terms and licenses: Academic/Nonprofit Terms; Industry Terms: Not Available to Industry
How to cite: pCIG-LRRC37B-HA was a gift from Pierre Vanderhaeghen (Addgene plasmid # 220792 ; http://n2t.net/addgene:220792 ; RRID:Addgene_220792)
