[The description below was written by a language model from this plasmid's Addgene catalogue record and pLannotate feature annotations shown in this document.]
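Description:
pCIG-LRRC37B-HA is a mammalian expression plasmid for the human receptor LRRC37B, carrying a C-terminal HA epitope tag and co-expressing EGFP. The catalogue lists the backbone simply as pCIG, but the annotated 13.9 kb sequence shows that the expression cassette sits within an HIV-1-derived lentiviral transfer framework. A CMV enhancer/promoter precedes a truncated 5' LTR, followed by the Ψ packaging signal with a partial gag fragment, the Rev response element and the cPPT/CTS. A second truncated LTR and a bGH polyadenylation signal lie downstream. The record's stated purpose mentions only expression in mammalian cells, not virus production, so lentiviral use is implied by the architecture rather than stated.

The payload is driven by a CAG-type promoter, made up of the CMV enhancer, the chicken β-actin promoter and a chimeric β-actin/β-globin intron, which gives strong, broad expression in mammalian cells. Short T7 and SP6 promoters lie just upstream of the LRRC37B coding sequence. A short match to an HA-tag annotation follows the open reading frame, consistent with the recorded tag. An EMCV IRES then allows translation of EGFP from the same transcript, so fluorescence marks cells expressing the tagged receptor. A WPRE after EGFP enhances transcript stability and expression.

The plasmid also contains an SV40 promoter/EM7-driven BleoR cassette (Zeocin resistance) with an SV40 poly(A) signal, and an f1 origin. It is propagated in E. coli through a high-copy ColE1/pUC origin with ampicillin selection. The associated publication concerns LRRC37B as a modifier of voltage-gated sodium channels and axon excitability in cortical neurons, which suggests use for gain-of-function and localization studies with HA-based detection.
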