Features (pLannotate 1.2.2; 37 found; start..end, strand, type, name):
     31..83      -  misc_feature   bom (fragment): basis of mobility region from pBR322
    238..617     +  enhancer       CMV enhancer: human cytomegalovirus immediate early enhancer
    618..817     +  promoter       CMV promoter: human cytomegalovirus (CMV) immediate early promoter
    835..1015    +  LTR            5' LTR (truncated): truncated 5' long terminal repeat (LTR) from HIV-1
   1062..1187    +  misc_feature   HIV-1 Ψ: packaging signal of human immunodeficiency virus type 1
   1171..1534    +  CDS            HIV-1 gag (fragment): gag protein from human immunodeficiency virus 1; gag
   1680..1913    +  misc_feature   RRE: The Rev response element (RRE) of HIV-1 allows for Rev-dependent mRNA export from the nucleus to the cytoplasm.
   2290..2390    +  CDS            Rev (fragment): human immunodeficiency virus 1 (HIV-1) Rev protein; rev; enhances nuclear export of unspliced and incompletely spliced viral mRNAs
   2440..2557    +  misc_feature   cPPT/CTS: central polypurine tract and central termination sequence of HIV-1
   2602..2905    +  enhancer       CMV enhancer: human cytomegalovirus immediate early enhancer
   2907..3183    +  promoter       chicken β-actin promoter: No description available
   3184..4200    +  intron         chimeric intron: chimera between introns from chicken β-actin and rabbit β-globin
   4263..4281    +  promoter       T7 promoter: promoter for bacteriophage T7 RNA polymerase
   4296..4314    +  promoter       SP6 promoter: promoter for bacteriophage SP6 RNA polymerase
   4352..7192    +  CDS            LRRC37B: LR37B_HUMAN - Experimental evidence at transcript level: Swiss-Prot protein existence level 2. From Homo sapiens (Human).
   7220..7248    +  CDS            3xHA (fragment): three tandem HA epitope tags
   7259..7845    +  misc_feature   IRES2: internal ribosome entry site (IRES) of the encephalomyocarditis virus (EMCV)
   7846..8565    +  CDS            EGFP: the original enhanced GFP (Yang et al., 1996) mammalian codon-optimized
   8566..8589    +  misc_feature   MCS (fragment): pBluescript multiple cloning site
   8589..9177    +  misc_feature   WPRE: woodchuck hepatitis virus posttranscriptional regulatory element
   9114..9695    +  CDS            nef (fragment): NEF_HV1H2 - Experimental evidence at protein level: Swiss-Prot protein existence level 1. Extracellular Nef protein targets CD4(+) T-lymphocytes for apoptosis by interacting with CXCR4 surface receptors. From Human immunodeficiency virus type 1 group M subtype B (isolate HXB2) (HIV-1).
   9702..9882    +  LTR            5' LTR (truncated): truncated 5' long terminal repeat (LTR) from HIV-1
   9914..10138   +  polyA_signal   bGH poly(A) signal: bovine growth hormone polyadenylation signal
  10142..10163   +  promoter       SV40 promoter (fragment): SV40 enhancer and early promoter
  10184..10612   +  rep_origin     f1 ori (sequence partly withheld): f1 bacteriophage origin of replication; arrow indicates direction of (+) strand synthesis
  10626..10955   +  promoter       SV40 promoter: SV40 enhancer and early promoter
  11003..11050   +  promoter       EM7 promoter: synthetic bacterial promoter&nbsp
  11069..11443   +  CDS            BleoR: antibiotic-binding protein; Sh ble from Streptoalloteichus hindustanus; confers resistance to bleomycin, phleomycin, and Zeocin™
  11453..11578   +  CDS            ble (fragment): BLE_KLEPN - Experimental evidence at protein level: Swiss-Prot protein existence level 1. Binding protein with a strong affinity to the bleomycin family of antibiotics. Binds to CL990; an antimitotic-antibiotic compound. From Klebsiella pneumoniae.
  11573..11694   +  polyA_signal   SV40 poly(A) signal: SV40 polyadenylation signal
  11765..11787   -  protein_bind   lac operator (fragment): The lac repressor binds to the lac operator to inhibit transcription in E. coli. This inhibition can be relieved by adding lactose or isopropyl-β-D-thiogalactopyranoside (IPTG). lac repressor encoded by lacI
  11791..11821   -  promoter       lac promoter: promoter for the E. coli lac operon
  11836..11857   -  protein_bind   CAP binding site: CAP binding activates transcription in the presence of cAMP. E. coli catabolite activator protein
  11870..11962   -  CDS            lacI (fragment): lac repressor; lacI; The lac repressor binds to the lac operator to inhibit transcription in E. coli. This inhibition can be relieved by adding lactose or isopropyl-β-D-thiogalactopyranoside (IPTG).
  12145..12733   -  rep_origin     ori: high-copy-number ColE1/pMB1/pBR322/pUC origin of replication
  12904..13764   -  CDS            AmpR: β-lactamase; bla; confers resistance to ampicillin, carbenicillin, and related antibiotics
  13765..13869   -  promoter       AmpR promoter: bla
>Addgene plasmid #220792 | pCIG-LRRC37B-HA | addgene full sequence | sequence record 439858 | Addgene NGS Result
GTCGACGGATCGGGAGATCTCCCGATCCCCTATGGTGCACTCTCAGTACAATCTGCTCTGATGCCGCATA
GTTAAGCCAGTATCTGCTCCCTGCTTGTGTGTTGGAGGTCGCTGAGTAGTGCGCGAGCAAAATTTAAGCT
ACAACAAGGCAAGGCTTGACCGACAATTGCATGAAGAATCTGCTTAGGGTTAGGCGTTTTGCGCTGCTTC
GCGATGTACGGGCCAGATATACGCGTTGACATTGATTATTGACTAGTTATTAATAGTAATCAATTACGGG
GTCATTAGTTCATAGCCCATATATGGAGTTCCGCGTTACATAACTTACGGTAAATGGCCCGCCTGGCTGA
CCGCCCAACGACCCCCGCCCATTGACGTCAATAATGACGTATGTTCCCATAGTAACGCCAATAGGGACTT
TCCATTGACGTCAATGGGTGGAGTATTTACGGTAAACTGCCCACTTGGCAGTACATCAAGTGTATCATAT
GCCAAGTACGCCCCCTATTGACGTCAATGACGGTAAATGGCCCGCCTGGCATTATGCCCAGTACATGACC
TTATGGGACTTTCCTACTTGGCAGTACATCTACGTATTAGTCATCGCTATTACCATGGTGATGCGGTTTT
GGCAGTACATCAATGGGCGTGGATAGCGGTTTGACTCACGGGGATTTCCAAGTCTCCACCCCATTGACGT
CAATGGGAGTTTGTTTTGGCACCAAAATCAACGGGACTTTCCAAAATGTCGTAACAACTCCGCCCCATTG
ACGCAAATGGGCGGTAGGCGTGTACGGTGGGAGGTCTATATAAGCAGCGCGTTTTGCCTGTACTGGGTCT
CTCTGGTTAGACCAGATCTGAGCCTGGGAGCTCTCTGGCTAACTAGGGAACCCACTGCTTAAGCCTCAAT
AAAGCTTGCCTTGAGTGCTTCAAGTAGTGTGTGCCCGTCTGTTGTGTGACTCTGGTAACTAGAGATCCCT
CAGACCCTTTTAGTCAGTGTGGAAAATCTCTAGCAGTGGCGCCCGAACAGGGACTTGAAAGCGAAAGGGA
AACCAGAGGAGCTCTCTCGACGCAGGACTCGGCTTGCTGAAGCGCGCACGGCAAGAGGCGAGGGGCGGCG
ACTGGTGAGTACGCCAAAAATTTTGACTAGCGGAGGCTAGAAGGAGAGAGATGGGTGCGAGAGCGTCAGT
ATTAAGCGGGGGAGAATTAGATCGCGATGGGAAAAAATTCGGTTAAGGCCAGGGGGAAAGAAAAAATATA
AATTAAAACATATAGTATGGGCAAGCAGGGAGCTAGAACGATTCGCAGTTAATCCTGGCCTGTTAGAAAC
ATCAGAAGGCTGTAGACAAATACTGGGACAGCTACAACCATCCCTTCAGACAGGATCAGAAGAACTTAGA
TCATTATATAATACAGTAGCAACCCTCTATTGTGTGCATCAAAGGATAGAGATAAAAGACACCAAGGAAG
CTTTAGACAAGATAGAGGAAGAGCAAAACAAAAGTAAGACCACCGCACAGCAAGCGGCCGCTGATCTTCA
GACCTGGAGGAGGAGATATGAGGGACAATTGGAGAAGTGAATTATATAAATATAAAGTAGTAAAAATTGA
ACCATTAGGAGTAGCACCCACCAAGGCAAAGAGAAGAGTGGTGCAGAGAGAAAAAAGAGCAGTGGGAATA
GGAGCTTTGTTCCTTGGGTTCTTGGGAGCAGCAGGAAGCACTATGGGCGCAGCGTCAATGACGCTGACGG
TACAGGCCAGACAATTATTGTCTGGTATAGTGCAGCAGCAGAACAATTTGCTGAGGGCTATTGAGGCGCA
ACAGCATCTGTTGCAACTCACAGTCTGGGGCATCAAGCAGCTCCAGGCAAGAATCCTGGCTGTGGAAAGA
TACCTAAAGGATCAACAGCTCCTGGGGATTTGGGGTTGCTCTGGAAAACTCATTTGCACCACTGCTGTGC
CTTGGAATGCTAGTTGGAGTAATAAATCTCTGGAACAGATTTGGAATCACACGACCTGGATGGAGTGGGA
CAGAGAAATTAACAATTACACAAGCTTAATACACTCCTTAATTGAAGAATCGCAAAACCAGCAAGAAAAG
AATGAACAAGAATTATTGGAATTAGATAAATGGGCAAGTTTGTGGAATTGGTTTAACATAACAAATTGGC
TGTGGTATATAAAATTATTCATAATGATAGTAGGAGGCTTGGTAGGTTTAAGAATAGTTTTTGCTGTACT
TTCTATAGTGAATAGAGTTAGGCAGGGATATTCACCATTATCGTTTCAGACCCACCTCCCAACCCCGAGG
GGACCCGACAGGCCCGAAGGAATAGAAGAAGAAGGTGGAGAGAGAGACAGAGACAGATCCATTCGATTAG
TGAACGGATCGGCACTGCGTGCGCCAATTCTGCAGACAAATGGCAGTATTCATCCACAATTTTAAAAGAA
AAGGGGGGATTGGGGGGTACAGTGCAGGGGAAAGAATAGTAGACATAATAGCAACAGACATACAAACTAA
AGAATTACAAAAACAAATTACAAAAATTCAAAATTTTCGGGTTTATTACAGGGACAGCAGAGATCCAGTT
TGGTTAATCCGCGTTACATAACTTACGGTAAATGGCCCGCCTGGCTGACCGCCCAACGACCCCCGCCCAT
TGACGTCAATAATGACGTATGTTCCCATAGTAACGCCAATAGGGACTTTCCATTGACGTCAATGGGTGGA
GTATTTACGGTAAACTGCCCACTTGGCAGTACATCAAGTGTATCATATGCCAAGTACGCCCCCTATTGAC
GTCAATGACGGTAAATGGCCCGCCTGGCATTATGCCCAGTACATGACCTTATGGGACTTTCCTACTTGGC
AGTACATCTACGTATTAGTCATCGCTATTACCATGGTCGAGGTGAGCCCCACGTTCTGCTTCACTCTCCC
CATCTCCCCCCCCTCCCCACCCCCAATTTTGTATTTATTTATTTTTTAATTATTTTGTGCAGCGATGGGG
GCGGGGGGGGGGGGGGGCGCGCGCCAGGCGGGGCGGGGCGGGGCGAGGGGCGGGGCGGGGCGAGGCGGAG
AGGTGCGGCGGCAGCCAATCAGAGCGGCGCGCTCCGAAAGTTTCCTTTTATGGCGAGGCGGCGGCGGCGG
CGGCCCTATAAAAAGCGAAGCGCGCGGCGGGCGGGAGTCGCTGCGCGCTGCCTTCGCCCCGTGCCCCGCT
CCGCCGCCGCCTCGCGCCGCCCGCCCCGGCTCTGACTGACCGCGTTACTCCCACAGGTGAGCGGGCGGGA
CGGCCCTTCTCCTCCGGGCTGTAATTAGCGCTTGGTTTAATGACGGCTTGTTTCTTTTCTGTGGCTGCGT
GAAAGCCTTGAGGGGCTCCGGGAGGGCCCTTTGTGCGGGGGGAGCGGCTCGGGGGGTGCGTGCGTGTGTG
TGTGCGTGGGGAGCGCCGCGTGCGGCTCCGCGCTGCCCGGCGGCTGTGAGCGCTGCGGGCGCGGCGCGGG
GCTTTGTGCGCTCCGCAGTGTGCGCGAGGGGAGCGCGGCCGGGGGCGGTGCCCCGCGGTGCGGGGGGGGC
TGCGAGGGGAACAAAGGCTGCGTGCGGGGTGTGTGCGTGGGGGGGTGAGCAGGGGGTGTGGGCGCGTCGG
TCGGGCTGCAACCCCCCCTGCACCCCCCTCCCCGAGTTGCTGAGCACGGCCCGGCTTCGGGTGCGGGGCT
CCGTACGGGGCGTGGCGCGGGGCTCGCCGTGCCGGGCGGGGGGTGGCGGCAGGTGGGGGTGCCGGGCGGG
GCGGGGCCGCCTCGGGCCGGGGAGGGCTCGGGGGAGGGGCGCGGCGGCCCCCGGAGCGCCGGCGGCTGTC
GAGGCGCGGCGAGCCGCAGCCATTGCCTTTTATGGTAATCGTGCGAGAGGGCGCAGGGACTTCCTTTGTC
CCAAATCTGTGCGGAGCCGAAATCTGGGAGGCGCCGCCGCACCCCCTCTAGCGGGCGCGGGGCGAAGCGG
TGCGGCGCCGGCAGGAAGGAAATGGGCGGGGAGGGCCTTCGTGCGTCGCCGCGCCGCCGTCCCCTTCTCC
CTCTCCAGCCTCGGGGCTGTCCGCGGGGGGACGGCTGCCTTCGGGGGGGACGGGGCAGGGCGGGGTTCGG
CTTCTGGCGTGTGACCGGCGGCTCTAGAGCCTCTGCTAACCATGTTCATGCCTTCTTCTTTTTCCTACAG
CTCCTGGGCAACGTGCTGGTTATTGTGCTGTCTCATCATTTTGGCAAAGAATTGCTCGAGCGTAATACGA
CTCACTATAGGGAGACCCAAGCTTGATTTAGGTGACACTATAGAATACAAGCTACTTGTTCTTTTTGCAG
GATCGGTTACCATGTCTTGGCTGCGTTTCTGGGGCCCATGGCCCCTCCTTACGTGGCAACTATTGTCTTT
ACTAGTCAAGGAGGCTCAGCCTCTGGTGTGGGTCAAGGACCCGCTCCAGCTGACCTCTAACCCCCTGGGG
CCACCTGAGCCCTGGTCTTCCCGCTCCTCCCATCTCCCATGGGAATCTCCCCATGCACCTGCTCCCCCAG
CAGCCCCGGGGGACTTTGATTACCTGGGGCCCTCTGCTTCTTCGCAGATGTCAGCCCTGCCTCAGGAACC
AACTGAAAATTTGGCTCCATTCCTGAAGGAATTGGATTCAGCTGGAGAGCTGCCCCTGGGGCCAGAGCCG
TTCTTGGCTGCACATCAGGACTTAAATGACAAGCGGACTCCAGAAGAAAGGCTCCCAGAGGTGGTTCCGC
TTCTCAACCGGGATCAGAACCAGGCCCTAGTTCAGCTTCCTCGCCTCAAGTGGGTTCAAACTACAGATCT
AGATCGGGCTGCAGGTCATCAGGCAGATGAAATACTTGTTCCACTAGACAGTAAGGTTTCAAGACCAACC
AAATTTGTTGTTTCGCCCAAGAACCTGAAGAAAGATCTAGCTGAACGTTGGAGCCTTCCTGAGATTGTTG
GGATTCCACACCAATTATCCAAACCTCAGCGTCAGAAACAGACTTTGCCAGATGATTATTTGAGTATGGA
CACACTGTATCCCGGCAGCCTACCTCCAGAACTCCGGGTGAACGCAGATGAGCCTCCAGGGCCTCCTGAG
CAAGTTGGACTTTCTCAATTCCATCTAGAGCCCAAAAGTCAAAATCCAGAGACCCTTGAAGACATCCAGT
CCTCTTCACTCCAGGAAGAAGCCCCAGCGCAGCTTCTACAGCTCCCTCAGGAGGTAGAACCTTCAACCCA
GCAGGAGGCCCCAGCTCTGCCTCCAGAGTCCTCTATGGAGAGTCTAGCTCAAACTCCACTGAATCATGAA
GTGACAGTTCAACCTCCAGGTGAGGATCAAGCTCATTATAATTTGCCCAAGTTTACAGTCAAACCTGCAG
ATGTGGAGGTTACCATGACTTCAGAGCCTAAAAATGAGACAGAATCTACCCAAGCCCAGCAGGAGGCCCC
AATTCAGCCTCCCGAGGAGGCGGAACCTTCTTCTACAGCCCTGAGGACTACAGATCCTCCTCCAGAACAC
CCTGAGGTGACACTTCCACCTTCAGACAAGGGTCAGGCTCAGCATTCACACCTGACTGAAGCCACAGTTC
AACCTCTGGACCTGGAGCTTAGCATAACTACAGAGCCTACTACAGAGGTTAAACCGTCTCCAACCACGGA
GGAAACCTCAGCTCAGCCTCCAGACCCGGGGCTTGCCATAACTCCAGAACCCACTACAGAGATTGGACAT
TCCACAGCCCTGGAGAAGACTAGAGCTCCTCATCCAGACCAGGTTCAGACTCTGCATCGAAGCCTGACTG
AAGTCACAGGTCCACCTACAAAGTTAGAATCTTCGCAGGATTCATTGGTGCAGTCTGAAACTGCACCAGA
GGAACAGAAGGCCTCCACAAGCACCAACATATGTGAGCTCTGCACCTGCGGAGATGAGACTCTGTCATGT
GTTGGTCTCAGCCCAAAGCAGAGGCTCCGCCAAGTGCCTGTGCCAGAGCCCGACACCTACAATGGCATCT
TCACCACCTTAAATTTCCAAGGAAACTATATTTCATACCTTGATGGAAATGTATGGAAAGCATACAGTTG
GACCGAGAAACTAATTCTCAGTGAAAATTATTTGACTGAATTACCTAAGGATTCATTTGAAGGCCTGCTA
TACCTCCAGTATTTAGATTTATCCTGCAATAAAATACGATATATTGAAAGACAAACATTTGAATCACTAC
CATTTTTGCAGTATATAAATCTGGGCTGCAATTTAATTACAAAACTGAGCCTTGGAACATTTCAGGCCTG
GCACGGAATGCAGTTTTTACACAACTTAATTCTCAATCGCAATCCTCTGACTACTGTCGAAGATCCATAT
CTCTTTGAACTGCCGGCATTAAAATATCTAGACATGGGAACAACACACATCACACTTACAACACTTAAGA
ACATTCTCACGATGACTGTTGAACTGGAAAAACTGATCTTACCTAGCCATATGGCCTGCTGCCTCTGCCA
ATTTAAAAATAGCATTGAGGCTGTCTGCAAGACAGTCAAGCTGCATTGCAACACTGCATGTCTGACTAAC
AGCATACATTGTCCTGAAGAAGCATCTGTAGGGAATCCAGAAGGAGCGTTCATGAAGATGTTACAAGCCC
GGAAGCAGCACATGAGCACTCAGCTGACTATTGAGTCGGAGGCGCCCTCAGACAGCAGTGGCATCAACTT
GTCAGGCTTTGGGGGTGATCAGCTTGAAATTCAGCTAACCGAGCAGCTACGGTCCCTCATCCCCAACGAG
GATGTGAGAAAGTTCATGTCTCATGTTATCCGGACCTTGAAAATGGAATGTTCAGAAACACATGTGCAAG
GGAGCTGTGCCAAGCTCATGTTGCGAACAGGCCTCCTGATGAAGCTTCTCAGCGAGCAGCAGGAAGCAAA
GGCATTGAATGTAGAATGGGATACGGACCAACAAAAAACAAATTATATTAATGAGAACATGGAACAGAAT
GAACAGAAAGAGCAGAAGTCAAGTGAGCTCATGAAAGAAGTTCCAGGAGATGACTATAAGAACAAACTCA
TCTTCGCAATATCTGTGACTGTAATACTAATAATTTTGATTATAATTTTTTGTCTTATAGAGGTGAATTC
ACATAAAAGGGCATCAGAAAAATACAAAGACAACCCATCAATATCAGGAGCCTACCCATACGATGTTCCA
GATTACGCTTACCCATACGATGTTCCAGATTACGCTTAGAACGATCCGCCCCTCTCCCTCCCCCCCCCCT
AACGTTACTGGCCGAAGCCGCTTGGAATAAGGCCGGTGTGCGTTTGTCTATATGTTATTTTCCACCATAT
TGCCGTCTTTTGGCAATGTGAGGGCCCGGAAACCTGGCCCTGTCTTCTTGACGAGCATTCCTAGGGGTCT
TTCCCCTCTCGCCAAAGGAATGCAAGGTCTGTTGAATGTCGTGAAGGAAGCAGTTCCTCTGGAAGCTTCT
TGAAGACAAACAACGTCTGTAGCGACCCTTTGCAGGCAGCGGAACCCCCCACCTGGCGACAGGTGCCTCT
GCGGCCAAAAGCCACGTGTATAAGATACACCTGCAAAGGCGGCACAACCCCAGTGCCACGTTGTGAGTTG
GATAGTTGTGGAAAGAGTCAAATGGCTCTCCTCAAGCGTATTCAACAAGGGGCTGAAGGATGCCCAGAAG
GTACCCCATTGTATGGGATCTGATCTGGGGCCTCGGTACACATGCTTTACATGTGTTTAGTCGAGGTTAA
AAAAACGTCTAGGCCCCCCGAACCACGGGGACGTGGTTTTCCTTTGAAAAACACGATGATAATATGGCCA
CAACCATGGTGAGCAAGGGCGAGGAGCTGTTCACCGGGGTGGTGCCCATCCTGGTCGAGCTGGACGGCGA
CGTAAACGGCCACAAGTTCAGCGTGTCCGGCGAGGGCGAGGGCGATGCCACCTACGGCAAGCTGACCCTG
AAGTTCATCTGCACCACCGGCAAGCTGCCCGTGCCCTGGCCCACCCTCGTGACCACCCTGACCTACGGCG
TGCAGTGCTTCAGCCGCTACCCCGACCACATGAAGCAGCACGACTTCTTCAAGTCCGCCATGCCCGAAGG
CTACGTCCAGGAGCGCACCATCTTCTTCAAGGACGACGGCAACTACAAGACCCGCGCCGAGGTGAAGTTC
GAGGGCGACACCCTGGTGAACCGCATCGAGCTGAAGGGCATCGACTTCAAGGAGGACGGCAACATCCTGG
GGCACAAGCTGGAGTACAACTACAACAGCCACAACGTCTATATCATGGCCGACAAGCAGAAGAACGGCAT
CAAGGTGAACTTCAAGATCCGCCACAACATCGAGGACGGCAGCGTGCAGCTCGCCGACCACTACCAGCAG
AACACCCCCATCGGCGACGGCCCCGTGCTGCTGCCCGACAACCACTACCTGAGCACCCAGTCCGCCCTGA
GCAAAGACCCCAACGAGAAGCGCGATCACATGGTCCTGCTGGAGTTCGTGACCGCCGCCGGGATCACTCT
CGGCATGGACGAGCTGTACAAGTAAAATTCGATATCAAGCTTATCGATAATCAACCTCTGGATTACAAAA
TTTGTGAAAGATTGACTGGTATTCTTAACTATGTTGCTCCTTTTACGCTATGTGGATACGCTGCTTTAAT
GCCTTTGTATCATGCTATTGCTTCCCGTATGGCTTTCATTTTCTCCTCCTTGTATAAATCCTGGTTGCTG
TCTCTTTATGAGGAGTTGTGGCCCGTTGTCAGGCAACGTGGCGTGGTGTGCACTGTGTTTGCTGACGCAA
CCCCCACTGGTTGGGGCATTGCCACCACCTGTCAGCTCCTTTCCGGGACTTTCGCTTTCCCCCTCCCTAT
TGCCACGGCGGAACTCATCGCCGCCTGCCTTGCCCGCTGCTGGACAGGGGCTCGGCTGTTGGGCACTGAC
AATTCCGTGGTGTTGTCGGGGAAATCATCGTCCTTTCCTTGGCTGCTCGCCTGTGTTGCCACCTGGATTC
TGCGCGGGACGTCCTTCTGCTACGTCCCTTCGGCCCTCAATCCAGCGGACCTTCCTTCCCGCGGCCTGCT
GCCGGCTCTGCGGCCTCTTCCGCGTCTTCGCCTTCGCCCTCAGACGAGTCGGATCTCCCTTTGGGCCGCC
TCCCCGCATCGATACCGTCGACCTCGAGACCTAGAAAAACATGGAGCAATCACAAGTAGCAATACAGCAG
CTACCAATGCTGATTGTGCCTGGCTAGAAGCACAAGAGGAGGAGGAGGTGGGTTTTCCAGTCACACCTCA
GGTACCTTTAAGACCAATGACTTACAAGGCAGCTGTAGATCTTAGCCACTTTTTAAAAGAAAAGGGGGGA
CTGGAAGGGCTAATTCACTCCCAACGAAGACAAGATATCCTTGATCTGTGGATCTACCACACACAAGGCT
ACTTCCCTGATTGGCAGAACTACACACCAGGGCCAGGGATCAGATATCCACTGACCTTTGGATGGTGCTA
CAAGCTAGTACCAGTTGAGCAAGAGAAGGTAGAAGAAGCCAATGAAGGAGAGAACACCCGCTTGTTACAC
CCTGTGAGCCTGCATGGGATGGATGACCCGGAGAGAGAAGTATTAGAGTGGAGGTTTGACAGCCGCCTAG
CATTTCATCACATGGCCCGAGAGCTGCATCCGGACTGTACTGGGTCTCTCTGGTTAGACCAGATCTGAGC
CTGGGAGCTCTCTGGCTAACTAGGGAACCCACTGCTTAAGCCTCAATAAAGCTTGCCTTGAGTGCTTCAA
GTAGTGTGTGCCCGTCTGTTGTGTGACTCTGGTAACTAGAGATCCCTCAGACCCTTTTAGTCAGTGTGGA
AAATCTCTAGCAGGGCCCGTTTAAACCCGCTGATCAGCCTCGACTGTGCCTTCTAGTTGCCAGCCATCTG
TTGTTTGCCCCTCCCCCGTGCCTTCCTTGACCCTGGAAGGTGCCACTCCCACTGTCCTTTCCTAATAAAA
TGAGGAAATTGCATCGCATTGTCTGAGTAGGTGTCATTCTATTCTGGGGGGTGGGGTGGGGCAGGACAGC
AAGGGGGAGGATTGGGAAGACAATAGCAGGCATGCTGGGGATGCGGTGGGCTCTATGGCTTCTGAGGCGG
AAAGAACCAGCTGGGGCTCTAGGGGGTATCCCC
[124 nt withheld, positions 10184-10307]
C
[91 nt withheld, positions 10309-10399]
A
[49 nt withheld, positions 10401-10449]
CCTTTGACGTTGGAGTCCACGTTCTTT
[37 nt withheld, positions 10477-10513]
ACCCTATCTCGGTCTATTCTTTTGATTTATAAGGGATTTTGCCGATTTCGGCCTATTGGTTAAAAAATGA
GCTGATTTAACAAAAATTTAACGCGAATTAATTCTGTGGAATGTGTGTCAGTTAGGGTGTGGAAAGTCCC
CAGGCTCCCCAGCAGGCAGAAGTATGCAAAGCATGCATCTCAATTAGTCAGCAACCAGGTGTGGAAAGTC
CCCAGGCTCCCCAGCAGGCAGAAGTATGCAAAGCATGCATCTCAATTAGTCAGCAACCATAGTCCCGCCC
CTAACTCCGCCCATCCCGCCCCTAACTCCGCCCAGTTCCGCCCATTCTCCGCCCCATGGCTGACTAATTT
TTTTTATTTATGCAGAGGCCGAGGCCGCCTCTGCCTCTGAGCTATTCCAGAAGTAGTGAGGAGGCTTTTT
TGGAGGCCTAGGCTTTTGCAAAAAGCTCCCGGGAGCTTGTATATCCATTTTCGGATCTGATCAGCACGTG
TTGACAATTAATCATCGGCATAGTATATCGGCATAGTATAATACGACAAGGTGAGGAACTAAACCATGGC
CAAGTTGACCAGTGCCGTTCCGGTGCTCACCGCGCGCGACGTCGCCGGAGCGGTCGAGTTCTGGACCGAC
CGGCTCGGGTTCTCCCGGGACTTCGTGGAGGACGACTTCGCCGGTGTGGTCCGGGACGACGTGACCCTGT
TCATCAGCGCGGTCCAGGACCAGGTGGTGCCGGACAACACCCTGGCCTGGGTGTGGGTGCGCGGCCTGGA
CGAGCTGTACGCCGAGTGGTCGGAGGTCGTGTCCACGAACTTCCGGGACGCCTCCGGGCCGGCCATGACC
GAGATCGGCGAGCAGCCGTGGGGGCGGGAGTTCGCCCTGCGCGACCCGGCCGGCAACTGCGTGCACTTCG
TGGCCGAGGAGCAGGACTGACACGTGCTACGAGATTTCGATTCCACCGCCGCCTTCTATGAAAGGTTGGG
CTTCGGAATCGTTTTCCGGGACGCCGGCTGGATGATCCTCCAGCGCGGGGATCTCATGCTGGAGTTCTTC
GCCCACCCCAACTTGTTTATTGCAGCTTATAATGGTTACAAATAAAGCAATAGCATCACAAATTTCACAA
ATAAAGCATTTTTTTCACTGCATTCTAGTTGTGGTTTGTCCAAACTCATCAATGTATCTTATCATGTCTG
TATACCGTCGACCTCTAGCTAGAGCTTGGCGTAATCATGGTCATAGCTGTTTCCTGTGTGAAATTGTTAT
CCGCTCACAATTCCACACAACATACGAGCCGGAAGCATAAAGTGTAAAGCCTGGGGTGCCTAATGAGTGA
GCTAACTCACATTAATTGCGTTGCGCTCACTGCCCGCTTTCCAGTCGGGAAACCTGTCGTGCCAGCTGCA
TTAATGAATCGGCCAACGCGCGGGGAGAGGCGGTTTGCGTATTGGGCGCTCTTCCGCTTCCTCGCTCACT
GACTCGCTGCGCTCGGTCGTTCGGCTGCGGCGAGCGGTATCAGCTCACTCAAAGGCGGTAATACGGTTAT
CCACAGAATCAGGGGATAACGCAGGAAAGAACATGTGAGCAAAAGGCCAGCAAAAGGCCAGGAACCGTAA
AAAGGCCGCGTTGCTGGCGTTTTTCCATAGGCTCCGCCCCCCTGACGAGCATCACAAAAATCGACGCTCA
AGTCAGAGGTGGCGAAACCCGACAGGACTATAAAGATACCAGGCGTTTCCCCCTGGAAGCTCCCTCGTGC
GCTCTCCTGTTCCGACCCTGCCGCTTACCGGATACCTGTCCGCCTTTCTCCCTTCGGGAAGCGTGGCGCT
TTCTCATAGCTCACGCTGTAGGTATCTCAGTTCGGTGTAGGTCGTTCGCTCCAAGCTGGGCTGTGTGCAC
GAACCCCCCGTTCAGCCCGACCGCTGCGCCTTATCCGGTAACTATCGTCTTGAGTCCAACCCGGTAAGAC
ACGACTTATCGCCACTGGCAGCAGCCACTGGTAACAGGATTAGCAGAGCGAGGTATGTAGGCGGTGCTAC
AGAGTTCTTGAAGTGGTGGCCTAACTACGGCTACACTAGAAGAACAGTATTTGGTATCTGCGCTCTGCTG
AAGCCAGTTACCTTCGGAAAAAGAGTTGGTAGCTCTTGATCCGGCAAACAAACCACCGCTGGTAGCGGTG
GTTTTTTTGTTTGCAAGCAGCAGATTACGCGCAGAAAAAAAGGATCTCAAGAAGATCCTTTGATCTTTTC
TACGGGGTCTGACGCTCAGTGGAACGAAAACTCACGTTAAGGGATTTTGGTCATGAGATTATCAAAAAGG
ATCTTCACCTAGATCCTTTTAAATTAAAAATGAAGTTTTAAATCAATCTAAAGTATATATGAGTAAACTT
GGTCTGACAGTTACCAATGCTTAATCAGTGAGGCACCTATCTCAGCGATCTGTCTATTTCGTTCATCCAT
AGTTGCCTGACTCCCCGTCGTGTAGATAACTACGATACGGGAGGGCTTACCATCTGGCCCCAGTGCTGCA
ATGATACCGCGAGACCCACGCTCACCGGCTCCAGATTTATCAGCAATAAACCAGCCAGCCGGAAGGGCCG
AGCGCAGAAGTGGTCCTGCAACTTTATCCGCCTCCATCCAGTCTATTAATTGTTGCCGGGAAGCTAGAGT
AAGTAGTTCGCCAGTTAATAGTTTGCGCAACGTTGTTGCCATTGCTACAGGCATCGTGGTGTCACGCTCG
TCGTTTGGTATGGCTTCATTCAGCTCCGGTTCCCAACGATCAAGGCGAGTTACATGATCCCCCATGTTGT
GCAAAAAAGCGGTTAGCTCCTTCGGTCCTCCGATCGTTGTCAGAAGTAAGTTGGCCGCAGTGTTATCACT
CATGGTTATGGCAGCACTGCATAATTCTCTTACTGTCATGCCATCCGTAAGATGCTTTTCTGTGACTGGT
GAGTACTCAACCAAGTCATTCTGAGAATAGTGTATGCGGCGACCGAGTTGCTCTTGCCCGGCGTCAATAC
GGGATAATACCGCGCCACATAGCAGAACTTTAAAAGTGCTCATCATTGGAAAACGTTCTTCGGGGCGAAA
ACTCTCAAGGATCTTACCGCTGTTGAGATCCAGTTCGATGTAACCCACTCGTGCACCCAACTGATCTTCA
GCATCTTTTACTTTCACCAGCGTTTCTGGGTGAGCAAAAACAGGAAGGCAAAATGCCGCAAAAAAGGGAA
TAAGGGCGACACGGAAATGTTGAATACTCATACTCTTCCTTTTTCAATATTATTGAAGCATTTATCAGGG
TTATTGTCTCATGAGCGGATACATATTTGAATGTATTTAGAAAAATAAACAAATAGGGGTTCCGCGCACA
TTTCCCCGAAAAGTGCCACCTGAC
